>Addgene plasmid #124712 | pSR305 | depositor full sequence | sequence record 238291 | pSR305 sequence 5088 bps
CGAAGCGGCATGCATTTACGTTGACACCATCGAATGGTGCAAAACCTTTCGCGGTATGGCATGATAGCGC
CCGGAAGAGAGTCAATTCAGGGTGGTGAATGTGAAACCAGTAACGTTATACGATGTCGCAGAGTATGCCG
GTGTCTCTTATCAGACCGTTTCCCGCGTGGTGAACCAGGCCAGCCACGTTTCTGCGAAAACGCGGGAAAA
AGTGGAAGCGGCGATGGCGGAGCTGAATTACATTCCCAACCGCGTGGCACAACAACTGGCGGGCAAACAG
TCGTTGCTGATTGGCGTTGCCACCTCCAGTCTGGCCCTGCACGCGCCGTCGCAAATTGTCGCGGCGATTA
AATCTCGCGCCGATCAACTGGGTGCCAGCGTGGTGGTGTCGATGGTAGAACGAAGCGGCGTCGAAGCCTG
TAAAGCGGCGGTGCACAATCTTCTCGCGCAACGCGTCAGTGGGCTGATCATTAACTATCCGCTGGATGAC
CAGGATGCCATTGCTGTGGAAGCTGCCTGCACTAATGTTCCGGCGTTATTTCTTGATGTCTCTGACCAGA
CACCCATCAACAGTATTATTTTCTCCCATGAAGACGGTACGCGACTGGGCGTGGAGCATCTGGTCGCATT
GGGTCACCAGCAAATCGCGCTGTTAGCGGGCCCATTAAGTTCTGTCTCGGCGCGTCTGCGTCTGGCTGGC
TGGCATAAATATCTCACTCGCAATCAAATTCAGCCGATAGCGGAACGGGAAGGCGACTGGAGTGCCATGT
CCGGTTTTCAACAAACCATGCAAATGCTGAATGAGGGCATCGTTCCCACTGCGATGCTGGTTGCCAACGA
TCAGATGGCGCTGGGCGCAATGCGCGCCATTACCGAGTCCGGGCTGCGCGTTGGTGCGGATATCTCGGTA
GTGGGATACGACGATACCGAAGACAGCTCATGTTATATCCCGCCGTTAACCACCATCAAACAGGATTTTC
GCCTGCTGGGGCAAACCAGCGTGGACCGCTTGCTGCAACTCTCTCAGGGCCAGGCGGTGAAGGGCAATCA
GCTGTTGCCCGTCTCACTGGTGAAAAGAAAAACCACCCTGGCGCCCAATACGCAAACCGCCTCTCCCCGC
GCGTTGGCCGATTCATTAATGCAGCTGGCACGACAGGTTTCCCGACTGGAAAGCGGGCAGTGAGGCATCA
AATAAAACGAAAGGCTCAGTCGAAAGACTGGGCCTTTCGTTTTATCTGTTGTTTGTCGGTGAACGCTCTC
CTGAGTAGGACAAATCCGCCGCCCTAGACCTAGGGCGTTCGGCTGCGGCGAGCGGTATCAGCTCACTCAA
AGGCGGTAATACGTAAATCACTGCATAATTCGTGTCGCTCAAGGCGCACTCCCGTTCTGGATAATGTTTT
TTGCGCCGACATCATAACGGTTCTGGCTAATATTCTGAAATGAGCTGTTGACAATTAATCATCGGCTCGT
ATAATGTGTGGAATTGTGAGCGGATAACAATTTCACACATACTATTACTATTAGTTTATCTTACCAGATA
AAAGATGAAGACGTTGTTCTCCCGCTTAATTACCGTTATTGCCTGCTTTTTTATCTTCTCTGCCGCATGG
TTTTGCCTGTGGAGTATCAGCCTGCATCTGGTTGAGCGCCCTGATATGGCGGTGCTGTTATTTCCGTTTG
GTCTGCGTCTGGGGCTAATGCTGCAATGCCCGCGCGGATACTGGCCCGTATTGCTGGGCGCGGAGTGGCT
GCTGATTTACTGGCTAACGCAGGCGGTCGGTTTAACCCATTTTCCGTTATTGATGATCGGTAGTTTACTG
ACGTTACTGCCCGTAGCGCTGATCTCGCGCTATCGCCATCAGCGTGACTGGCGCACCTTGCTGTTACAGG
GGGCGGCGTTAACGGCGGCGGCGTTGTTGCAGTCGCTGCCCTGGCTTTGGCACGGCAAAGAGTCGTGGAA
TGCGCTGTTGCTGACTTTAACTGGCGGCCTGACGCTGGCCCCGATATGTCTGGTGTTCTGGCACTATCTC
GCCAATAACACCTGGCTGCCGCTCGGTCCGTCACTGGTTTCTCAGCCAATCAACTGGCGCGGGCGACATC
TGGTCTGGTACTTGCTGCTGTTTGTTATCAGTCTCTGGCTCCAGTTGGGATTGCCGGACGAACTGTCGCG
CTTTACGCCATTCTGTCTGGCGCTGCCGATTATCGCGCTGGCCTGGCACTATGGTTGGCAAGGGGCGCTG
ATTGCGACGTTGATGAACGCCATCGCGCTGATCGCCAGTCAAACCTGGCGCGATCATCCGGTGGATTTAT
TGCTCTCGCTGCTGGTGCAAAGTCTGACAGGGTTGTTGCTTGGCGCTGGCATCCAGCGGTTGCGTGAACT
TAACCAGTCGCTGCAAAAGGAACTGGCGCGCAATCAGCATCTGGCTGAACGGTTGCTGGAAACCGAAGAG
AGCGTGCGCCGTGATGTGGCGCGTGAGCTGCATGATGATATCGGTCAGACCATCACTGCTATTCGTACTC
AGGCGGGCATTGTTCAGCGGCTGGCGGCAGATAACGCCAGCGTGAAGCAGAGCGGGCAGCTCATCGAACA
ACTATCGCTGGGCGTTTACGACGCGGTGCGCCGTTTGTTGGGTCGGTTACGTCCGCGCCAGTTGGATGAT
CTCACCCTGGAGCAGGCCATCCGCTCACTGATGCGGGAAATGGAGCTGGAAGGGCGCGGTATTGTCAGCC
ATCTCGAATGGCGAATCGATGAATCAGCGTTAAGCGAAAACCAGCGCGTGACGCTGTTTCGTGTCTGCCA
GGAAGGGCTGAACAACATTGTGAAACATGCTGATGCCAGCGCGGTCACCCTGCAAGGCTGGCAGCAGGAT
GAACGGTTGATGCTGGTTATTGAAGACGATGGCAGCGGTTTGCCGCCGGGTTCCGGGCAACAAGGTTTTG
GCCTCACCGGAATGCGCGAGCGCGTAACGGCGCTGGGTGGCACATTACACATTTCCTGTCTGCACGGCAC
GCGTGTCAGCGTTTCTCTACCTCAACGCTATGTCTAATAATAATCTAGACCAGGCATCAAATAAAACGAA
AGGCTCAGTCGAAAGACTGGGCCTTTCGTTTTATCTGTTGTTTGTCGGTGAACGCTCTCTACTAGAGTCA
CACTGGCTCACCTTCGGGTGGGCCTTTCTGCGTTTATAGGTACCCGGGGATCCTCTAGAGTCGACCTGCA
GGCATGCAAGCTTAGCAAGCGAACCGGAATTGCCAGCTGGGGCGCCCTCTGGTAAGGTTGGGAAGCCCTG
CAAAGTAAACTGGATGGCTTTCTTGCCGCCAAGGATCTGATGGCGCAGGGGATCAAGATCTGATCAAGAG
ACAGGATGAGGATCGTTTCGCATGAGGGAAGCGGTGATCGCCGAAGTATCGACTCAACTATCAGAGGTAG
TTGGCGTCATCGAGCGCCATCTCGAACCGACGTTGCTGGCCGTACATTTGTACGGCTCCGCAGTGGATGG
CGGCCTGAAGCCACACAGTGATATTGATTTGCTGGTTACGGTGACCGTAAGGCTTGATGAAACAACGCGG
CGAGCTTTGATCAACGACCTTTTGGAAACTTCGGCTTCCCCTGGAGAGAGCGAGATTCTCCGCGCTGTAG
AAGTCACCATTGTTGTGCACGACGACATCATTCCGTGGCGTTATCCAGCTAAGCGCGAACTGCAATTTGG
AGAATGGCAGCGCAATGACATTCTTGCAGGTATCTTCGAGCCAGCCACGATCGACATTGATCTGGCTATC
TTGCTGACAAAAGCAAGAGAACATAGCGTTGCCTTGGTAGGTCCAGCGGCGGAGGAACTCTTTGATCCGG
TTCCTGAACAGGATCTATTTGAGGCGCTAAATGAAACCTTAACGCTATGGAACTCGCCGCCCGACTGGGC
TGGCGATGAGCGAAATGTAGTGCTTACGTTGTCCCGCATTTGGTACAGCGCAGTAACCGGCAAAATCGCG
CCGAAGGATGTCGCTGCCGACTGGGCAATGGAGCGCCTGCCGGCCCAGTATCAGCCCGTCATACTTGAAG
CTAGACAGGCTTATCTTGGACAAGAAGAAGATCGCTTGGCCTCGCGCGCAGATCAGTTGGAAGAATTTGT
CCACTACGTGAAAGGCGAGATCACCAAGGTAGTCGGCAAATAAGAGCTCGCTTGGACTCCTGTTGATAGA
TCCAGTAATGACCTCAGAACTCCATCTGGATTTGTTCAGAACGCTCGGTTGCCGCCGGGCGTTTTTTATT
GGTGAGAATCCAAGCACTAGTAACAACTTATATCGTATGGGGCTGACTTCAGGTGCTACATTTGAAGAGA
TAAATTGCACTGAAATCTAGTAATATTTTATCTGATTAATAAGATGATCTTCTTGAGATCGTTTTGGTCT
GCGCGTAATCTCTTGCTCTGAAAACGAAAAAACCGCCTTGCAGGGCGGTTTTTCGAAGGTTCTCTGAGCT
ACCAACTCTTTGAACCGAGGTAACTGGCTTGGAGGAGCGCAGTCACCAAAACTTGTCCTTTCAGTTTAGC
CTTAACCGGCGCATGACTTCAAGACTAACTCCTCTAAATCAATTACCAGTGGCTGCTGCCAGTGGTGCTT
TTGCATGTCTTTCCGGGTTGGACTCAAGACGATAGTTACCGGATAAGGCGCAGCGGTCGGACTGAACGGG
GGGTTCGTGCATACAGTCCAGCTTGGAGCGAACTGCCTACCCGGAACTGAGTGTCAGGCGTGGAATGAGA
CAAACGCGGCCATAACAGCGGAATGACACCGGTAAACCGAAAGGCAGGAACAGGAGAGCGCACGAGGGAG
CCGCCAGGGGGAAACGCCTGGTATCTTTATAGTCCTGTCGGGTTTCGCCACCACTGATTTGAGCGTCAGA
TTTCGTGATGCTTGTCAGGGGGGCGGAGCCTATGGAAAAACGGCTTTGCCGCGGCCCTCTCACTTCCCTG
TTAAGTATCTTCCTGGCATCTTCCAGGAAATCTCCGCCCCGTTCGTAAGCCATTTCCGCTCGCCGCAGTC
GAACGACCGAGCGTAGCGAGTCAGTGAGCGAGGAAGCGGAATATATCC
Features (pLannotate 1.2.2; 14 found; start..end, strand, type, name):
     23..100     +  promoter       lacIq promoter: lacI (mutant); In the lacIq allele, a single base change in the promoter boosts expression of the lacI gene about 10-fold.
    101..1183    +  CDS            lacI: lac repressor; lacI; The lac repressor binds to the lac operator to inhibit transcription in E. coli. This inhibition can be relieved by adding lactose or isopropyl-β-D-thiogalactopyranoside (IPTG).
   1189..1275    +  terminator     rrnB T1 terminator: Escherichia coli rrnB; transcription terminator T1 from the E. coli rrnB gene
   1448..1476    +  promoter       tac promoter: strong E. coli promoter; hybrid between the trp and lac UV5 promoters
   1484..1500    +  protein_bind   lac operator: The lac repressor binds to the lac operator to inhibit transcription in E. coli. This inhibition can be relieved by adding lactose or isopropyl-β-D-thiogalactopyranoside (IPTG). lac repressor encoded by lacI
   1545..3044    +  CDS            uhpB: UHPB_ECOLI - Experimental evidence at protein level: Swiss-Prot protein existence level 1. Part of the UhpABC signaling cascade that controls the expression of the hexose phosphate transporter UhpT. UhpB functions as a membrane-associated protein kinase that autophosphorylates in response to interaction with UhpC, and subsequently transfers its phosphate group to the response regulator UhpA (PubMed:3038843, PubMed:8349544, PubMed:11053370, PubMed:11739766). Can also dephosphorylate UhpA (PubMed:11053370, PubMed:11739766). From Escherichia coli (strain K12).
   3068..3139    +  terminator     rrnB T1 terminator: transcription terminator T1 from the E. coli rrnB gene
   3155..3182    +  terminator     T7Te terminator: phage T7 early transcription terminator
   3189..3233    +  misc_feature   MCS (fragment): pUC18/19 multiple cloning site
   3234..3350    +  CDS            tnpA (fragment): TN5P_ECOLX - Also known as tnp. Experimental evidence at protein level: Swiss-Prot protein existence level 1. Mediates transposition of transposon Tn5 by a 'cut and paste' mechanism. First, the monomeric transposase binds the 19 bp inverted DNA repeats flanking the transposon. Then, dimerization of the DNA- bound transposase creates a synaptic DNA complex. After nicking of the first DNA strand, excision of the transposon proceeds through a series of intermediates. The transposase then mediates the insertion of the transposon at a new site by strand transfer. The activity of the wild- type tran
   3382..4173    +  CDS            SmR: aminoglycoside adenylyltransferase (Murphy, 1985); aadA; confers resistance to spectinomycin and streptomycin
   4185..4279    +  terminator     lambda t0 terminator: transcription terminator from phage lambda
   4393..4938    +  rep_origin     p15A ori: Plasmids containing the medium-copy-number p15A origin of replication can be propagated in E. coli cells that contain a second plasmid with the ColE1 origin.
   5026..5081    +  rep_origin     RSF ori (fragment): Plasmids containing the RSF 1030 origin of replication can be propagated in E. coli cells that contain additional plasmids with compatible origins.
