>Addgene plasmid #124712 | pSR305 | addgene full sequence | sequence record 247132 | Addgene NGS Result
GTGCTGTTATTTCCGTTTGGTCTGCGTCTGGGGCTAATGCTGCAATGCCCGCGCGGATACTGGCCCGTAT
TGCTGGGCGCGGAGTGGCTGCTGATTTACTGGCTAACGCAGGCGGTCGGTTTAACCCATTTTCCGTTATT
GATGATCGGTAGTTTACTGACGTTACTGCCCGTAGCGCTGATCTCGCGCTATCGCCATCAGCGTGACTGG
CGCACCTTGCTGTTACAGGGGGCGGCGTTAACGGCGGCGGCGTTGTTGCAGTCGCTGCCCTGGCTTTGGC
ACGGCAAAGAGTCGTGGAATGCGCTGTTGCTGACTTTAACTGGCGGCCTGACGCTGGCCCCGATATGTCT
GGTGTTCTGGCACTATCTCGCCAATAACACCTGGCTGCCGCTCGGTCCGTCACTGGTTTCTCAGCCAATC
AACTGGCGCGGGCGACATCTGGTCTGGTACTTGCTGCTGTTTGTTATCAGTCTCTGGCTCCAGTTGGGAT
TGCCGGACGAACTGTCGCGCTTTACGCCATTCTGTCTGGCGCTGCCGATTATCGCGCTGGCCTGGCACTA
TGGTTGGCAAGGGGCGCTGATTGCGACGTTGATGAACGCCATCGCGCTGATCGCCAGTCAAACCTGGCGC
GATCATCCGGTGGATTTATTGCTCTCGCTGCTGGTGCAAAGTCTGACAGGGTTGTTGCTTGGCGCTGGCA
TCCAGCGGTTGCGTGAACTTAACCAGTCGCTGCAAAAGGAACTGGCGCGCAATCAGCATCTGGCTGAACG
GTTGCTGGAAACCGAAGAGAGCGTGCGCCGTGATGTGGCGCGTGAGCTGCATGATGATATCGGTCAGACC
ATCACTGCTATTCGTACTCAGGCGGGCATTGTTCAGCGGCTGGCGGCAGATAACGCCAGCGTGAAGCAGA
GCGGGCAGCTCATCGAACAACTATCGCTGGGCGTTTACGACGCGGTGCGCCGTTTGTTGGGTCGGTTACG
TCCGCGCCAGTTGGATGATCTCACCCTGGAGCAGGCCATCCGCTCACTGATGCGGGAAATGGAGCTGGAA
GGGCGCGGTATTGTCAGCCATCTCGAATGGCGAATCGATGAATCAGCGTTAAGCGAAAACCAGCGCGTGA
CGCTGTTTCGTGTCTGCCAGGAAGGGCTGAACAACATTGTGAAACATGCTGATGCCAGCGCGGTCACCCT
GCAAGGCTGGCAGCAGGATGAACGGTTGATGCTGGTTATTGAAGACGATGGCAGCGGTTTGCCGCCGGGT
TCCGGGCAACAAGGTTTTGGCCTCACCGGAATGCGCGAGCGCGTAACGGCGCTGGGTGGCACATTACACA
TTTCCTGTCTGCACGGCACGCGTGTCAGCGTTTCTCTACCTCAACGCTATGTCTAATAATAATCTAGACC
AGGCATCAAATAAAACGAAAGGCTCAGTCGAAAGACTGGGCCTTTCGTTTTATCTGTTGTTTGTCGGTGA
ACGCTCTCTACTAGAGTCACACTGGCTCACCTTCGGGTGGGCCTTTCTGCGTTTATAGGTACCCGGGGAT
CCTCTAGAGTCGACCTGCAGGCATGCAAGCTTAGCAAGCGAACCGGAATTGCCAGCTGGGGCGCCCTCTG
GTAAGGTTGGGAAGCCCTGCAAAGTAAACTGGATGGCTTTCTTGCCGCCAAGGATCTGATGGCGCAGGGG
ATCAAGATCTGATCAAGAGACAGGATGAGGATCGTTTCGTATGAGGGAAGCGGTGATCGCCGAAGTATCG
ACTCAACTATCAGAGGTAGTTGGCGTCATCGAGCGCCATCTCGAACCGACGTTGCTGGCCGTACATTTGT
ACGGCTCCGCAGTGGATGGCGGCCTGAAGCCACACAGTGATATTGATTTGCTGGTTACGGTGACCGTAAG
GCTTGATGAAACAACGCGGCGAGCTTTGATCAACGACCTTTTGGAAACTTCGGCTTCCCCTGGAGAGAGC
GAGATTCTCCGCGCTGTAGAAGTCACCATTGTTGTGCACGACGACATCATTCCGTGGCGTTATCCAGCTA
AGCGCGAACTGCAATTTGGAGAATGGCAGCGCAATGACATTCTTGCAGGTATCTTCGAGCCAGCCACGAT
CGACATTGATCTGGCTATCTTGCTGACAAAAGCAAGAGAACATAGCGTTGCCTTGGTAGGTCCAGCGGCG
GAGGAACTCTTTGATCCGGTTCCTGAACAGGATCTATTTGAGGCGCTAAATGAAACCTTAACGCTATGGA
ACTCGCCGCCCGACTGGGCTGGCGATGAGCGAAATGTAGTGCTTACGTTGTCCCGCATTTGGTACAGCGC
AGTAACCGGCAAAATCGCGCCGAAGGATGTCGCTGCCGACTGGGCAATGGAGCGCCTGCCGGCCCAGTAT
CAGCCCGTCATACTTGAAGCTAGACAGGCTTATCTTGGACAAGAAGAAGATCGCTTGGCCTCGCGCGCAG
ATCAGTTGGAAGAATTTGTCCACTACGTGAAAGGCGAGATCACCAAGGTAGTCGGCAAATAAGAGCTCGC
TTGGACTCCTGTTGATAGATCCAGTAATGACCTCAGAACTCCATCTGGATTTGTTCAGAACGCTCGGTTG
CCGCCGGGCGTTTTTTATTGGTGAGAATCCAAGCACTAGTAACAACTTATATCGTATGGGGCTGACTTCA
GGTGCTACATTTGAAGAGATAAATTGCACTGAAATCTAGTAATATTTTATCTGATTAATAAGATGATCTT
CTTGAGATCGTTTTGGTCTGCGCGTAATCTCTTGCTCTGAAAACGAAAAAACCGCCTTGCAGGGCGGTTT
TTCGAAGGTTCTCTGAGCTACCAACTCTTTGAACCGAGGTAACTGGCTTGGAGGAGCGCAGTCACCAAAA
CTTGTCCTTTCAGTTTAGCCTTAACCGGCGCATGACTTCAAGACTAACTCCTCTAAATCAATTACCAGTG
GCTGCTGCCAGTGGTGCTTTTGCATGTCTTTCCGGGTTGGACTCAAGACGATAGTTACCGGATAAGGCGC
AGCGGTCGGACTGAACGGGGGGTTCGTGCATACAGTCCAGCTTGGAGCGAACTGCCTACCCGGAACTGAG
TGTCAGGCGTGGAATGAGACAAACGCGGCCATAACAGCGGAATGACACCGGTAAACCGAAAGGCAGGAAC
AGGAGAGCGCACGAGGGAGCCGCCAGGGGGAAACGCCTGGTATCTTTATAGTCCTGTCGGGTTTCGCCAC
CACTGATTTGAGCGTCAGATTTCGTGATGCTTGTCAGGGGGGCGGAGCCTATGGAAAAACGGCTTTGCCG
CGGCCCTCTCACTTCCCTGTTAAGTATCTTCCTGGCATCTTCCGGGAAATCTCCGCCCCGTTCGTAAGCC
ATTTCCGCTCGCCGCAGTCGAACGACCGAGCGTAGCGAGTCAGTGAGCGAGGAAGCGGAATATATCCCGA
AGCGGCATGCATTTACGTTGACACCATCGAATGGTGCAAAACCTTTCGCGGTATGGCATGATAGCGCCCG
GAAGAGAGTCAATTCAGGGTGGTGAATGTGAAACCAGTAACGTTATACGATGTCGCAGAGTATGCCGGTG
TCTCTTATCAGACCGTTTCCCGCGTGGTGAACCAGGCCAGCCACGTTTCTGCGAAAACGCGGGAAAAAGT
GGAAGCGGCGATGGCGGAGCTGAATTACATTCCCAACCGCGTGGCACAACAACTGGCGGGCAAACAGTCG
TTGCTGATTGGCGTTGCCACCTCCAGTCTGGCCCTGCACGCGCCGTCGCAAATTGTCGCGGCGATTAAAT
CTCGCGCCGATCAACTGGGTGCCAGCGTGGTGGTGTCGATGGTAGAACGAAGCGGCGTCGAAGCCTGTAA
AGCGGCGGTGCACAATCTTCTCGCGCAACGCGTCAGTGGGCTGATCATTAACTATCCGCTGGATGACCAG
GATGCCATTGCTGTGGAAGCTGCCTGCACTAATGTTCCGGCGTTATTTCTTGATGTCTCTGACCAGACAC
CCATCAACAGTATTATTTTCTCCCATGAAGACGGTACGCGACTGGGCGTGGAGCATCTGGTCGCATTGGG
TCACCAGCAAATCGCGCTGTTAGCGGGCCCATTAAGTTCTGTCTCGGCGCGTCTGCGTCTGGCTGGCTGG
CATAAATATCTCACTCGCAATCAAATTCAGCCGATAGCGGAACGGGAAGGCGACTGGAGTGCCATGTCCG
GTTTTCAACAAACCATGCAAATGCTGAATGAGGGCATCGTTCCCACTGCGATGCTGGTTGCCAACGATCA
GATGGCGCTGGGCGCAATGCGCGCCATTACCGAGTCCGGGCTGCGCGTTGGTGCGGATATCTCGGTAGTG
GGATACGACGATACCGAAGACAGCTCATGTTATATCCCGCCGTTAACCACCATCAAACAGGATTTTCGCC
TGCTGGGGCAAACCAGCGTGGACCGCTTGCTGCAACTCTCTCAGGGCCAGGCGGTGAAGGGCAATCAGCT
GTTGCCCGTCTCACTGGTGAAAAGAAAAACCACCCTGGCGCCCAATACGCAAACCGCCTCTCCCCGCGCG
TTGGCCGATTCATTAATGCAGCTGGCACGACAGGTTTCCCGACTGGAAAGCGGGCAGTGAGGCATCAAAT
AAAACGAAAGGCTCAGTCGAAAGACTGGGCCTTTCGTTTTATCTGTTGTTTGTCGGTGAACGCTCTCCTG
AGTAGGACAAATCCGCCGCCCTAGACCTAGGGCGTTCGGCTGCGGCGAGCGGTATCAGCTCACTCAAAGG
CGGTAATACGTAAATCACTGCATAATTCGTGTCGCTCAAGGCGCACTCCCGTTCTGGATAATGTTTTTTG
CGCCGACATCATAACGGTTCTGGCTAATATTCTGAAATGAGCTGTTGACAATTAATCATCGGCTCGTATA
ATGTGTGGAATTGTGAGCGGATAACAATTTCACACATACTATTACTATTAGTTTATCTTACCAGATAAAA
GATGAAGACGTTGTTCTCCCGCTTAATTACCGTTATTGCCTGCTTTTTTATCTTCTCTGCCGCATGGTTT
TGCCTGTGGAGTATCAGCCTGCATCTGGTTGAGCGCCCTGATATGGCG
Features (pLannotate 1.2.2; 14 found; start..end, strand, type, name):
   1407..1478    +  terminator     rrnB T1 terminator: transcription terminator T1 from the E. coli rrnB gene
   1494..1521    +  terminator     T7Te terminator: phage T7 early transcription terminator
   1528..1572    +  misc_feature   MCS (fragment): pUC18/19 multiple cloning site
   1573..1689    +  CDS            tnpA (fragment): TN5P_ECOLX - Also known as tnp. Experimental evidence at protein level: Swiss-Prot protein existence level 1. Mediates transposition of transposon Tn5 by a 'cut and paste' mechanism. First, the monomeric transposase binds the 19 bp inverted DNA repeats flanking the transposon. Then, dimerization of the DNA- bound transposase creates a synaptic DNA complex. After nicking of the first DNA strand, excision of the transposon proceeds through a series of intermediates. The transposase then mediates the insertion of the transposon at a new site by strand transfer. The activity of the wild- type tran
   1721..2512    +  CDS            SmR: aminoglycoside adenylyltransferase (Murphy, 1985); aadA; confers resistance to spectinomycin and streptomycin
   2524..2618    +  terminator     lambda t0 terminator: transcription terminator from phage lambda
   2732..3277    +  rep_origin     p15A ori: Plasmids containing the medium-copy-number p15A origin of replication can be propagated in E. coli cells that contain a second plasmid with the ColE1 origin.
   3365..3420    +  rep_origin     RSF ori (fragment): Plasmids containing the RSF 1030 origin of replication can be propagated in E. coli cells that contain additional plasmids with compatible origins.
   3450..3527    +  promoter       lacIq promoter: lacI (mutant); In the lacIq allele, a single base change in the promoter boosts expression of the lacI gene about 10-fold.
   3528..4610    +  CDS            lacI: lac repressor; lacI; The lac repressor binds to the lac operator to inhibit transcription in E. coli. This inhibition can be relieved by adding lactose or isopropyl-β-D-thiogalactopyranoside (IPTG).
   4616..4702    +  terminator     rrnB T1 terminator: Escherichia coli rrnB; transcription terminator T1 from the E. coli rrnB gene
   4875..4903    +  promoter       tac promoter: strong E. coli promoter; hybrid between the trp and lac UV5 promoters
   4911..4927    +  protein_bind   lac operator: The lac repressor binds to the lac operator to inhibit transcription in E. coli. This inhibition can be relieved by adding lactose or isopropyl-β-D-thiogalactopyranoside (IPTG). lac repressor encoded by lacI
   4972..1383    +  CDS            uhpB (across the origin): UHPB_ECOLI - Experimental evidence at protein level: Swiss-Prot protein existence level 1. Part of the UhpABC signaling cascade that controls the expression of the hexose phosphate transporter UhpT. UhpB functions as a membrane-associated protein kinase that autophosphorylates in response to interaction with UhpC, and subsequently transfers its phosphate group to the response regulator UhpA (PubMed:3038843, PubMed:8349544, PubMed:11053370, PubMed:11739766). Can also dephosphorylate UhpA (PubMed:11053370, PubMed:11739766). From Escherichia coli (strain K12).
