[The description below was written by a language model from this plasmid's Addgene catalogue record and pLannotate feature annotations shown in this document.]
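Description:
pSR305 is a 5,088 bp bacterial expression plasmid for synthetic biology work in Escherichia coli, listed as built on the pACYCDuet-1 backbone. It replicates from the p15A origin, which the record classes as low copy and which is compatible with ColE1-type plasmids, so it can be maintained alongside other constructs in the same cell. Selection is by spectinomycin, conferred by an aadA (SmR) aminoglycoside adenylyltransferase gene followed by the lambda t0 terminator. This differs from the chloramphenicol marker usually associated with pACYCDuet-1, so the backbone has evidently been modified. Short annotated fragments of a Tn5 transposase, a pUC-type multiple cloning site and an RSF origin appear to be non-functional cloning remnants.

The payload is uhpB from E. coli K-12, encoding the membrane-associated sensor histidine kinase of the UhpABC signalling system. UhpB autophosphorylates in response to interaction with UhpC, transfers the phosphate to the response regulator UhpA, and can also dephosphorylate it, thereby controlling expression of the hexose phosphate transporter UhpT. The gene sits downstream of a tac promoter with a lac operator and is terminated by tandem rrnB T1 and T7Te terminators. An upstream cassette expresses lacI from the lacIq promoter, insulated by its own rrnB T1 terminator, so that the plasmid supplies its own repressor and uhpB expression can be tuned with IPTG.

The depositor and sequencing-verified records show the same features in the same order, differing only in their start coordinate. The plasmid comes from work on rewiring bacterial two-component systems by swapping DNA-binding domains, where it presumably supplies titratable levels of the sensor kinase. The partner response regulator and any reporter are not carried on this construct.
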