Addgene plasmid #124712: pSR305
Purpose: Expression of uhpB under Ptac
Depositing lab: Jeffrey Tabor. Depositing organization: Rice University. Publication: Rewiring bacterial two-component systems by modular DNA-binding domain swapping. Schmidl SR, Ekness F, Sofjan K, Daeffler KN, Brink KR, Landry BP, Gerhardt KP, Dyulgyarov N, Sheth RU, Tabor JJ. Nat Chem Biol. 2019 Jul;15(7):690-698. doi: 10.1038/s41589-019-0286-6. Epub 2019 May 20. PubMed 31110305.
Backbone
  Vector backbone: pACYCDuet-1
  Total vector size (bp): 5088
  Vector type: Bacterial Expression, Synthetic Biology
Growth in bacteria
  Bacterial resistance: Spectinomycin, 50 μg/mL
  Growth temperature: 37°C
  Growth strain: BW29852
  Copy number: Low Copy
Gene/Insert 1
  Gene/Insert name: uhpB
  Insert size (bp): 1503
  Entrez Gene: uhpB (a.k.a. b3668, ECK3659)
Gene/Insert 2
  Gene/Insert name: lacI
  Insert size (bp): 1080
  Entrez Gene: lacI (a.k.a. b0345, ECK0342)
Terms and licenses: Academic/Nonprofit Terms; Industry Terms: Not Available to Industry
How to cite: pSR305 was a gift from Jeffrey Tabor (Addgene plasmid # 124712 ; http://n2t.net/addgene:124712 ; RRID:Addgene_124712)
